Addgene plasmid #160176: pI3-MTU-DO-LEU
Purpose: (Empty Backbone) Integrative vector for K. marxianus, targeting integration site I3 described in (Rajkumar et al.,2019). Leucine selection.
Depositing lab: John Morrissey. Depositing organization: University College Cork. Publication: Rational engineering of Kluyveromyces marxianus to create a chassis for the production of aromatic products. Rajkumar AS, Morrissey JP. Microb Cell Fact. 2020 Nov 11;19(1):207. doi: 10.1186/s12934-020-01461-7. PubMed 33176787.
Backbone
  Vector backbone: Constructed from MoClo Yeast Toolkit (Kit # 1000000061) and own yeast homology arms (Addgene plasmids 125032 and 125065)
  Backbone manufacturer: Partially Addgene
  Backbone size (bp): 5640
  Vector type: Yeast Expression ; Kluyveromyces marxianus
  Promoter: n/a
  Selectable markers: LEU2
Growth in bacteria
  Bacterial resistance: Kanamycin, 50 μg/mL
  Growth temperature: 37°C
  Growth strain: DH5alpha
  Copy number: High Copy
Gene/Insert
  Sequencing primers: 5′ tttgctggccttttgctc; 3′ agaatagtctaaagagaagggtc
Terms and licenses: Academic/Nonprofit Terms; Industry Terms: Not Available to Industry
How to cite: pI3-MTU-DO-LEU was a gift from John Morrissey (Addgene plasmid # 160176 ; http://n2t.net/addgene:160176 ; RRID:Addgene_160176)
