[The description below was written by a language model from this plasmid's Addgene catalogue record and pLannotate feature annotations shown in this document.]
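Description:
pI3-MTU-DO-LEU is an empty integrative backbone for the yeast Kluyveromyces marxianus, assembled from MoClo Yeast Toolkit parts together with the depositing lab's own K. marxianus homology arms. It is designed to direct cargo to a chromosomal locus designated integration site I3. In E. coli it is maintained through a high-copy ColE1/pUC-type origin and selected with kanamycin via the aph(3')-Ia KanR gene. No yeast replication origin is annotated, consistent with a vector that must integrate to persist. Yeast transformants are selected by leucine prototrophy using the S. cerevisiae LEU2 gene under its own promoter.

The feature table shows a superfolder GFP coding sequence followed by the bacterial rrnB T1 and T7Te terminators. In Yeast Toolkit-style vectors, such a cassette usually serves as a bacterial dropout marker that is replaced by incoming transcription units during Golden Gate assembly, so that correct clones lose fluorescence. The "DO" in the name may refer to this, although the record does not say so, and no promoter for the GFP is annotated. No yeast expression promoter is listed either, as expected for an empty backbone.

The cassette and LEU2 marker are flanked by regions annotated only by homology: a fragment resembling Kluyveromyces lactis SWF1 upstream and a fragment matched to an aroB-like dehydroquinate synthase downstream. These probably correspond to the I3 homology arms, but that is an inference from their positions. The sequenced record is 6,661 nt, longer than the 5,640 bp listed for the backbone. The associated work concerns engineering K. marxianus as a chassis for producing aromatic compounds.
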