Features (pLannotate 1.2.2; 10 found; start..end, strand, type, name):
     25..726     +  CDS            SWF1 (fragment): SWF1_KLULA - Protein inferred from homology: Swiss-Prot protein existence level 3. Palmitoyltransferase that targets several endosomal SNAREs. Palmitoylates the SNAREs at cysteine residues close to the cytoplasmic end of their transmembrane domain. May have a role in the cellular quality control of transmembrane domain-containing proteins (By similarity). From Kluyveromyces lactis (strain ATCC 8585 / CBS 2359 / DSM 70799 / NBRC 1267 / NRRL Y-1140 / WM37) (Yeast) (Candida sphaerica).
   1074..1787    +  CDS            superfolder GFP: GFP variant that folds robustly even when fused to poorly folded proteins (Pédelacq et al., 2006)
   1799..1870    +  terminator     rrnB T1 terminator: transcription terminator T1 from the E. coli rrnB gene
   1886..1913    +  terminator     T7Te terminator: phage T7 early transcription terminator
   2148..2225    +  CDS            YO192_YEAST (fragment): Experimental evidence at protein level: Swiss-Prot protein existence level 1. From Saccharomyces cerevisiae (strain ATCC 204508 / S288c) (Baker's yeast).
   2365..2772    +  promoter       LEU2 promoter: S. cerevisiae LEU2
   2773..3864    +  CDS            LEU2: LEU3_YEAST - Experimental evidence at protein level: Swiss-Prot protein existence level 1. Catalyzes the oxidation of 3-carboxy-2-hydroxy-4- methylpentanoate (3-isopropylmalate) to 3-carboxy-4-methyl-2- oxopentanoate. The product decarboxylates to 4-methyl-2 oxopentanoate. From Saccharomyces cerevisiae (strain ATCC 204508 / S288c) (Baker's yeast).
   4603..4878    +  CDS            aroB (fragment): AROB_VIBCH - Experimental evidence at protein level: Swiss-Prot protein existence level 1. Catalyzes the conversion of 3-deoxy-D-arabino-heptulosonate 7-phosphate (DAHP) to dehydroquinate (DHQ). From Vibrio cholerae serotype O1 (strain ATCC 39315 / El Tor Inaba N16961).
   4932..5747    -  CDS            KanR: aminoglycoside phosphotransferase; aph(3')-Ia; confers resistance to kanamycin in bacteria or G418 (Geneticin®) in eukaryotes
   5972..6560    +  rep_origin     ori: high-copy-number ColE1/pMB1/pBR322/pUC origin of replication
>Addgene plasmid #160176 | pI3-MTU-DO-LEU | addgene full sequence | sequence record 318049 | Addgene NGS Result
GGCCGCCCCTTTCAGGCGCGCCTCATACCGTTTATGATTGCATTTACGTTACTGACCGGAGTTTTGTCCG
TATTTGTGAAGCCGTTGGAGATAATTGAGGCACCAAGGTTCGAACCAGACTATGCTATATTCTACCCAGG
AATTAATTGCCAGTCATGCCATGCTGTTAAAGTACCCCGTTCGAAACACTGTTCACTGTGTCGGCGATGC
ATTCCATTGCAAGATCATCACTGCATTTGGATCAACAATTGTGTTGGCTACGGTAACTATGAATACTTCT
ATCCCTTCCTACTAGCGAACTGTACCATTTTATCGTATGCATCCATCAGACTATTTTCAATGTTGAGAGT
TCTGCGAGTTGTGAGCAAACATTTCCTGTCTCTCTTTTTGTTAACAACAGCGTTTGCATTACTTGCCATA
ATATTTACATACTACCAGTTAAAGCTCGTTCAAGAAGGAATGACCAACAACGAGCAAGATAAATGGTACC
TCGTACATGAACATATGAGGGATGGAAACCTTTTCAAGGATAACAATGGCTCACTGTACTACAGAACCAG
TTCTGGTGTGGAAGGAATTGATGACACATTTTACTCTACCAACTTGTACGATCACAGAAAGTACAAACTC
AACAATCCTTCGAGAATACACAGCGCGGAAGAACTCACAAATATTTATGATAGAGGAGACTTCTGGAAGA
ACCTTGTAGAGAGGATAAGTGTCCTTTGAAAATCTGACTTTAAGAATTCTCGTAGCTCCATGTACATAAT
AAATATAGACTAATAAGATTCGCATAACAAACTGGCTTCAAATCATAATGGCAAAGAATCACAAAATTCG
AGATTTCAATCTAGCTAATATTCCTAACCGGAATTCGCATCTAGACTGATGAGACGAACGTGAGACCGAA
AGTGAAACGTGATTTCATGCGTCATTTTGAACATTTTGTAAATCTTATTTAATAATGTGTGCGGCAATTC
ACATTTAATTTATGAATGTTTTCTTAACATCGCGGCAACTCAAGAAACGGCAGGTTCGGATCTTAGCTAC
TAGAGAAAGAGGAGAAATACTAGATGCGTAAAGGCGAAGAGCTGTTCACTGGTGTCGTCCCTATTCTGGT
GGAACTGGATGGTGATGTCAACGGTCATAAGTTTTCCGTGCGTGGCGAGGGTGAAGGTGACGCAACTAAT
GGTAAACTGACGCTGAAGTTCATCTGTACTACTGGTAAACTGCCGGTTCCTTGGCCGACTCTGGTAACGA
CGCTGACTTATGGTGTTCAGTGCTTTGCTCGTTATCCGGACCATATGAAGCAGCATGACTTCTTCAAGTC
CGCCATGCCGGAAGGCTATGTGCAGGAACGCACGATTTCCTTTAAGGATGACGGCACGTACAAAACGCGT
GCGGAAGTGAAATTTGAAGGCGATACCCTGGTAAACCGCATTGAGCTGAAAGGCATTGACTTTAAAGAGG
ACGGCAATATCCTGGGCCATAAGCTGGAATACAATTTTAACAGCCACAATGTTTACATCACCGCCGATAA
ACAAAAAAATGGCATTAAAGCGAATTTTAAAATTCGCCACAACGTGGAGGATGGCAGCGTGCAGCTGGCT
GATCACTACCAGCAAAACACTCCAATCGGTGATGGTCCTGTTCTGCTGCCAGACAATCACTATCTGAGCA
CGCAAAGCGTTCTGTCTAAAGATCCGAACGAGAAACGCGATCATATGGTTCTGCTGGAGTTCGTAACCGC
AGCGGGCATCACGCATGGTATGGATGAACTGTACAAATGACCAGGCATCAAATAAAACGAAAGGCTCAGT
CGAAAGACTGGGCCTTTCGTTTTATCTGTTGTTTGTCGGTGAACGCTCTCTACTAGAGTCACACTGGCTC
ACCTTCGGGTGGGCCTTTCTGCGTTTATAGGTCTCAGCTGGAAATCTGCTCGTCAGTGGTGCTCACACTG
ACGAATCATGTACAGATCATACCGATGACTGCCTGGCGACTCACAACTAAGCAAGACAGCCGGAACCAGC
GCCGGCGAACACCACTGCATATATGGCATATCACAACAGTCCACGTCTCAAGCAGTTACAGAGATGTTAC
GAACCACTAGTGCACTGCAGTACATCGAGGAGAACTTCTAGTATATCTACATACCTAATATTATTGCCTT
ATTAAAAATGGAATCCCAACAATTACATCAAAATCCACATTCTCTTCAAAATCAATTGTCCTGTACTTCC
TTGTTCATGTGTGTTCAAAAACGTTATATTTATAGGATAATTATACTCTATTTCTCAACAAGTAATTGGT
TGTTTGGCCGAGCGGTCTAAGGCGCCTGATTCAAGAAATATCTTGACCGCAGTTAACTGTGGGAATACTC
AGGTATCGTAAGATGCAAGAGTTCGAATCTCTTAGCAACCATTATTTTTTTCCTCAACATAACGAGAACA
CACAGGGGCGCTATCGCACAGAATCAAATTCGATGACTGGAAATTTTTTGTTAATTTCAGAGGTCGCCTG
ACGCATATACCTTTTTCAACTGAAAAATTGGGAGAAAAAGGAAAGGTGAGAGCGCCGGAACCGGCTTTTC
ATATAGAATAGAGAAGCGTTCATGACTAAATGCTTGCATCACAATACTTGAAGTTGACAATATTATTTAA
GGACCTATTGTTTTTTCCAATAGGTGGTTAGCAATCGTCTTACTTTCTAACTTTTCTTACCTTTTACATT
TCAGCAATATATATATATATATTTCAAGGATATACCATTCTAATGTCTGCCCCTAAGAAGATCGTCGTTT
TGCCAGGTGACCACGTTGGTCAAGAAATCACAGCCGAAGCCATTAAGGTTCTTAAAGCTATTTCTGATGT
TCGTTCCAATGTCAAGTTCGATTTCGAAAATCATTTAATTGGTGGTGCTGCTATCGATGCTACAGGTGTT
CCACTTCCAGATGAGGCGCTGGAAGCCTCCAAGAAGGCTGATGCCGTTTTGTTAGGTGCTGTGGGTGGTC
CTAAATGGGGAACCGGTAGTGTTAGACCTGAACAAGGTTTACTAAAAATCCGTAAAGAACTTCAATTGTA
CGCCAACTTAAGACCATGTAACTTTGCATCCGACTCTCTTTTAGACTTATCTCCAATCAAGCCACAATTT
GCTAAAGGTACTGACTTCGTTGTTGTCAGAGAATTAGTGGGAGGTATTTACTTTGGTAAGAGAAAGGAGG
ACGATGGTGATGGTGTCGCTTGGGATAGTGAACAATACACCGTTCCAGAAGTGCAAAGAATCACAAGAAT
GGCCGCTTTCATGGCCCTACAACATGAGCCACCATTGCCTATTTGGTCCTTGGATAAAGCTAATGTTTTG
GCCTCTTCAAGATTATGGAGAAAAACTGTGGAGGAAACCATCAAGAACGAATTTCCTACATTGAAGGTTC
AACATCAATTGATTGATTCTGCCGCCATGATCCTAGTTAAGAACCCAACCCACCTAAATGGTATTATAAT
CACCAGCAACATGTTTGGTGATATCATCTCCGATGAAGCCTCCGTTATCCCAGGTTCCTTGGGTTTGTTG
CCATCTGCGTCCTTGGCCTCTTTGCCAGACAAGAACACCGCATTTGGTTTGTACGAACCATGCCACGGTT
CTGCTCCAGATTTGCCAAAGAATAAGGTCAACCCTATCGCCACTATCTTGTCTGCTGCAATGATGTTGAA
ATTGTCATTGAACTTGCCTGAAGAAGGTAAGGCCATTGAAGATGCAGTTAAAAAGGTTTTGGATGCAGGT
ATCAGAACTGGTGATTTAGGTGGTTCCAACAGTACCACCGAAGTCGGTGATGCTGTCGCCGAAGAAGTTA
AGAAAATCCTTGCTTAACCTGGAGGACCCTTCTCTTTAGACTATTCTACTCTTATGCACGTAAAAAATTC
TAGGAAATATGTATTAACTAGGAGTAAAATAACCGGCTAGTGGCATTCATATAGCCGTCTGTTTACATCT
ACATCACACATTTCGAGTGTATATCTCGCAACGTTGGCGTTAAATAGGCAGGAGTAATTCAAGGTTGTTC
AATATTCCGATTGTTAGTAGATTCAGTTCTACCTTCGCTCAGTTTTCTTAATGACTCAAAGGATATTAGA
ATTGAAAAATTTCAAAAAAGCTTTAAGCATAGAACCACGCACTTATTAAATACAATGGAGAAATGATTTG
GTGGGCAATTACCGGTTTCAATTGACTCCGAACAGGTTCAAATACACCACATTTAACAGACTACTAAGAA
AGAGTCAAAAAGATTTGGCTGAACATTAAGGGAGGCTAGGTTTTTTAGTGACTTTTTGCGAGAGAAACGC
TTTTTTAGCAGATTAAGCAATAAGTTTAAACATGTCCGTTGAATTGTCCAAAGTATCCATCTTGGGTCAG
GACACCATTCATGTCGGATACCAGATTCAGGAACACATTGTGAAGACTACTCTGGAACAATGCAAATCGT
CGACATATGTTATCATCAACGATACTAATGTCTACCAGGTGCCTTACTACCATGACTTGGTTGAGCTATT
TGAGAAGTCTCTACCCGAGACTTCCCGTTTGCTCACATATGTTGTGAAGCCAGGCGAGGCTAACAAGACC
CGTGAAACTAAGGCACAGATTGAAGACTTTATGTTGAATGAAGGGTGCACTCGTGATACCGTCGTTATTG
CAATTGGTGGTGGTGTGATCGGTGATATGATTGGGTTTGTTGCTGCGACATTCATGAGAGGTGTTCGTTT
CATTCAAATTCCTACATCGCTATTGGCAATGGTTGACTCGTCTATTGGTGGTAAGACTGCCGTTGACACC
CCAATCGGTAAAAACTTCATTGGTGCCTTCTGGCAACCACAATTTGTGTTGGCGCGCCTCAGCCGAGCGG
CCGCGTGTTACAACCAATTAACCAATTCTGATTAGAAAAACTCATCGAGCATCAAATGAAACTGCAATTT
ATTCATATCAGGATTATCAATACCATATTTTTGAAAAAGCCGTTTCTGTAATGAAGGAGAAAACTCACCG
AGGCAGTTCCATAGGATGGCAAGATCCTGGTATCGGTCTGCGATTCCGACTCGTCCAACATCAATACAAC
CTATTAATTTCCCCTCGTCAAAAATAAGGTTATCAAGTGAGAAATCACCATGAGTGACGACTGAATCCGG
TGAGAATGGCAAAAGCTTATGCATTTCTTTCCAGACTTGTTCAACAGGCCAGCCATTACGCTCGTCATCA
AAATCACTCGCATCAACCAAACCGTTATTCATTCGTGATTGCGCCTGAGCGAGGCGAAATACGCGATCGC
TGTTAAAAGGACAATTACAAACAGGAATCGAATGCAACCGGCGCAGGAACACTGCCAGCGCATCAACAAT
ATTTTCACCTGAATCAGGATATTCTTCTAATACCTGGAATGCTGTTTTCCCGGGGATCGCAGTGGTGAGT
AACCATGCATCATCAGGAGTACGGATAAAATGCTTGATGGTCGGAAGAGGCATAAATTCCGTCAGCCAGT
TTAGTCTGACCATCTCATCTGTAACATCATTGGCAACGCTACCTTTGCCATGTTTCAGAAACAACTCTGG
CGCATCGGGCTTCCCATACAATCGATAGATTGTCGCACCTGATTGCCCGACATTATCGCGAGCCCATTTA
TACCCATATAAATCAGCATCCATGTTGGAATTTAATCGCGGCCTGGAGCAAGACGTTTCCCGTTGAATAT
GGCTCATAACACCCCTTGTATTACTGTTTATGTAAGCAGACAGTTTTATTGTTCATGATGATATATTTTT
ATCTTGTGCAATGTAACATCAGAGATTTTGAGACACAACGTGGCTTTGTTGAATAAATCGAACTTTTGCT
GAGTTGAAGGATCAGTCATGACCAAAATCCCTTAACGTGAGTTTTCGTTCCACTGAGCGTCAGACCCCGT
AGAAAAGATCAAAGGATCTTCTTGAGATCCTTTTTTTCTGCGCGTAATCTGCTGCTTGCAAACAAAAAAA
CCACCGCTACCAGCGGTGGTTTGTTTGCCGGATCAAGAGCTACCAACTCTTTTTCCGAAGGTAACTGGCT
TCAGCAGAGCGCAGATACCAAATACTGTTCTTCTAGTGTAGCCGTAGTTAGGCCACCACTTCAAGAACTC
TGTAGCACCGCCTACATACCTCGCTCTGCTAATCCTGTTACCAGTGGCTGCTGCCAGTGGCGATAAGTCG
TGTCTTACCGGGTTGGACTCAAGACGATAGTTACCGGATAAGGCGCAGCGGTCGGGCTGAACGGGGGGTT
CGTGCACACAGCCCAGCTTGGAGCGAACGACCTACACCGAACTGAGATACCTACAGCGTGAGCTATGAGA
AAGCGCCACGCTTCCCGAAGGGAGAAAGGCGGACAGGTATCCGGTAAGCGGCAGGGTCGGAACAGGAGAG
CGCACGAGGGAGCTTCCAGGGGGAAACGCCTGGTATCTTTATAGTCCTGTCGGGTTTCGCCACCTCTGAC
TTGAGCGTCGATTTTTGTGATGCTCGTCAGGGGGGCGGAGCCTATGGAAAAACGCCAGCAACGCGGCCTT
TTTACGGTTCCTGGCCTTTTGCTGGCCTTTTGCTCACATGTTCTTTCCTGCGTTATCCCCTGATTCTGTG
GATAACCGTGC
